Addgene plasmid #210836: mTALEAD 16S rRNA-1131T10C
Purpose: mTALEAD expression vector
Depositing lab: Shin-ichi Arimura. Depositing organization: The University of Tokyo. Publication: Targeted A-to-G base editing in the organellar genomes of Arabidopsis with monomeric programmable deaminases. Zhou C, Okuno M, Nakazato I, Tsutsumi N, Arimura SI. Plant Physiol. 2023 Dec 21:kiad678. doi: 10.1093/plphys/kiad678. PubMed 38128544.
Backbone
  Vector backbone: pK7WG2
  Vector type: Plant Expression
Growth in bacteria
  Bacterial resistance: Spectinomycin, 50 μg/mL
  Growth temperature: 37°C
  Growth strain: DH5alpha
  Copy number: High Copy
Gene/Insert
  Gene/Insert name: For specific A-to-G base editing to introduce targeted A-to-G mutation in 16S rRNA in chloroplast
  Species: Synthetic
  Cloning method: Gateway Cloning
Terms and licenses: Academic/Nonprofit Terms; Industry Terms: Not Available to Industry
Depositor comments: Ti vector constructed by multisite Gateway Please note: Plasmid contains a K214N mutation and Leu insertion after G656 in the mTALEAD ORF which are not known to affect plasmid function.
How to cite: mTALEAD 16S rRNA-1131T10C was a gift from Shin-ichi Arimura (Addgene plasmid # 210836 ; http://n2t.net/addgene:210836 ; RRID:Addgene_210836)
