[The description below was written by a language model from this plasmid's Addgene catalogue record and pLannotate feature annotations shown in this document.]
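Description:
mTALEAD 16S rRNA-1131T10C is a 16.6 kb Agrobacterium binary (Ti) vector for plant expression, built on the pK7WG2 backbone by multisite Gateway cloning. It carries a ColE1/pUC-type origin with a pBR322 bom site for propagation in E. coli. The pVS1 oriV, RepA and StaA functions provide replication and stable maintenance in Agrobacterium. Bacterial selection is through an aadA spectinomycin/streptomycin resistance gene. Between the nopaline-type right and left T-DNA borders, a NOS promoter–nptII–NOS terminator cassette provides kanamycin selection of transformed plants.

The payload is a monomeric TALE-linked adenine deaminase (mTALEAD) designed to introduce a targeted A-to-G change in the chloroplast 16S rRNA gene. The annotated open reading frame lies between attB1 and attB2 sites. It consists of an HA epitope fragment, AvrBs3-type TALE N- and C-terminal regions flanking an unannotated stretch that presumably holds the DNA-binding repeat array, an E. coli TadA-derived adenosine deaminase, and a DddA-derived domain, followed by a CaMV poly(A) signal. Just upstream of attB1 is a fragment matching Arabidopsis chloroplast RecA, consistent with a plastid-targeting peptide. The promoter is not annotated or stated; the region between the right border and the RecA fragment matches Arabidopsis genomic sequence, annotated as HST fragments.

The T-DNA also contains an oleosin coding sequence followed by EGFP and a CaMV poly(A) signal. This arrangement resembles a seed-fluorescence marker for identifying transgenic seeds, though the record does not describe it. The depositor notes a K214N substitution and a leucine insertion after G656 in the mTALEAD ORF, neither of which is known to affect function.
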