Features (pLannotate 1.2.2; 34 found; start..end, strand, type, name):
    446..970     -  CDS            MSR4 (fragment): MSRA4_ARATH - Also known as PMSR, PMSR4. Experimental evidence at protein level: Swiss-Prot protein existence level 1. Catalyzes the reduction of methionine sulfoxide (MetSO) to methionine in proteins. Plays a protective role against oxidative stress by restoring activity to proteins that have been inactivated by methionine oxidation. Prevents the methionine sulfoxidation of the heat shock protein HSP21 and its subsequent inactivation. MSRA family specifically reduces the MetSO S-enantiomer. From Arabidopsis thaliana (Mouse-ear cress).
   1512..2228    +  CDS            OLEO2_BRANA: Experimental evidence at protein level: Swiss-Prot protein existence level 1. May have a structural role to stabilize the lipid body during desiccation of the seed by preventing coalescence of the oil. Probably interacts with both lipid and phospholipid moieties of lipid bodies. May also provide recognition signals for specific lipase anchorage in lipolysis during seedling growth. From Brassica napus (Rape).
   2246..2270    -  protein_bind   attB2: mutant version of attB; recombination site for the Gateway® BP reaction BP Clonase™
   2283..2996    +  CDS            EGFP: EGFP is a basic (constitutively fluorescent) green fluorescent protein published in 1996, derived from Aequorea victoria. It is reported to be a rapidly-maturing weak dimer with moderate acid sensitivity.
   3006..3082    +  CDS            GUS (fragment): β-glucuronidase; uidA (or gusA) from E. coli
   3077..3173    +  CDS            GUS (fragment): β-glucuronidase; uidA (or gusA) from E. coli
   3250..3409    +  polyA_signal   CaMV poly(A) signal (fragment): cauliflower mosaic virus polyadenylation signal
   3522..3701    +  promoter       NOS promoter: nopaline synthase promoter
   3735..4526    +  CDS            neo: KKA2_KLEPN - Also known as kan, nptII. Experimental evidence at protein level: Swiss-Prot protein existence level 1. Resistance to kanamycin, neomycin, paromomycin, ribostamycin, butirosin and gentamicin B. From Klebsiella pneumoniae.
   4569..4821    +  terminator     NOS terminator: nopaline synthase terminator and poly(A) signal
   4914..4938    -  misc_feature   LB T-DNA repeat: left border repeat from nopaline C58 T-DNA
   5197..5220    +  promoter       Pc promoter (fragment): intI1 (promoter lies within the coding sequence); class 1 integron promoter
   5396..5452    +  CDS            GmR (fragment): gentamycin acetyltransferase; aacC1; confers resistance to gentamycin
   5463..6250    +  CDS            SmR (fragment): aminoglycoside adenylyltransferase (Murphy, 1985); aadA; confers resistance to spectinomycin and streptomycin
   6496..7084    +  rep_origin     ori: high-copy-number ColE1/pMB1/pBR322/pUC origin of replication
   7270..7410    -  misc_feature   bom: basis of mobility region from pBR322
   7512..7551    -  CDS            rop (fragment): Rop protein, which maintains plasmids at low copy number; rop
   7754..7948    -  rep_origin     pVS1 oriV: origin of replication for the Pseudomonas plasmid pVS1 (Heeb et al., 2000)
   8014..9087    -  CDS            pVS1 RepA: replication protein from the Pseudomonas plasmid pVS1 (Heeb et al., 2000)
   9516..10145   -  CDS            pVS1 StaA: stability protein from the Pseudomonas plasmid pVS1 (Heeb et al., 2000)
  10705..11106   -  CDS            Y4CG_SINFN (fragment): Protein inferred from homology: Swiss-Prot protein existence level 3. From Sinorhizobium fredii (strain NBRC 101917 / NGR234).
  11476..11500   -  misc_feature   RB T-DNA repeat: right border repeat from nopaline C58 T-DNA
  11586..11957   +  CDS            HST (fragment): HSTC_ARATH - Also known as HPT2, VTE2-2. Experimental evidence at protein level: Swiss-Prot protein existence level 1. Involved in the synthesis of plastoquinone-9. Can use both homogentisic acid and 2,5-dihydroxyphenylacetic acid gamma-lactone as prenyl acceptors, and solanesyl diphosphate > farnesyl diphosphate > geranylgeranyl diphosphate >> phytyl diphosphate as prenyl donors. Do not catalyze the decardoxylation of homogentisate uncoupled from prenylation. From Arabidopsis thaliana (Mouse-ear cress).
  12109..12192   +  CDS            HST (fragment): HSTC_ARATH - Also known as HPT2, VTE2-2. Experimental evidence at protein level: Swiss-Prot protein existence level 1. Involved in the synthesis of plastoquinone-9. Can use both homogentisic acid and 2,5-dihydroxyphenylacetic acid gamma-lactone as prenyl acceptors, and solanesyl diphosphate > farnesyl diphosphate > geranylgeranyl diphosphate >> phytyl diphosphate as prenyl donors. Do not catalyze the decardoxylation of homogentisate uncoupled from prenylation. From Arabidopsis thaliana (Mouse-ear cress).
  12458..12532   +  CDS            HST (fragment): HSTC_ARATH - Also known as HPT2, VTE2-2. Experimental evidence at protein level: Swiss-Prot protein existence level 1. Involved in the synthesis of plastoquinone-9. Can use both homogentisic acid and 2,5-dihydroxyphenylacetic acid gamma-lactone as prenyl acceptors, and solanesyl diphosphate > farnesyl diphosphate > geranylgeranyl diphosphate >> phytyl diphosphate as prenyl donors. Do not catalyze the decardoxylation of homogentisate uncoupled from prenylation. From Arabidopsis thaliana (Mouse-ear cress).
  13222..13383   +  CDS            RECA (fragment): RECAC_ARATH - Experimental evidence at transcript level: Swiss-Prot protein existence level 2. Involved in recombination ability and DNA strand transfer activity. From Arabidopsis thaliana (Mouse-ear cress).
  13396..13420   +  protein_bind   attB1: mutant version of attB; recombination site for the Gateway® BP reaction BP Clonase™
  13423..13449   +  CDS            3xHA (fragment): three tandem HA epitope tags
  13459..13965   +  CDS            avrBs3 (fragment): AVRB3_XANEU - Experimental evidence at protein level: Swiss-Prot protein existence level 1. Avirulence protein. Acts as a transcription factor in C.annuum plants. In susceptible plants lacking the Bs3 resistance gene induces expression of a number of genes, including genes homologous to a family of auxin-induced genes, alpha-expansin genes, pectate lyase, anthocyanidin glucoside rhamnosyl transferase and at least one transcription factor, UPA20. Their expression leads to plant hypertrophy in mesophyll cells, probably mainly mediated by UPA20 (PubMed:17962565). In resistant plants induces the h
  15250..15369   +  CDS            avrBs3 (fragment): AVRB3_XANEU - Experimental evidence at protein level: Swiss-Prot protein existence level 1. Avirulence protein. Acts as a transcription factor in C.annuum plants. In susceptible plants lacking the Bs3 resistance gene induces expression of a number of genes, including genes homologous to a family of auxin-induced genes, alpha-expansin genes, pectate lyase, anthocyanidin glucoside rhamnosyl transferase and at least one transcription factor, UPA20. Their expression leads to plant hypertrophy in mesophyll cells, probably mainly mediated by UPA20 (PubMed:17962565). In resistant plants induces the h
  15412..15903   +  CDS            tadA: TADA_ECOLI - Also known as yfhC. Experimental evidence at protein level: Swiss-Prot protein existence level 1. Catalyzes the deamination of adenosine to inosine at the wobble position 34 of tRNA(Arg2). Essential for cell viability. From Escherichia coli (strain K12).
  15919..16335   +  CDS            dddA (fragment): DDDA_BURC1 - Experimental evidence at protein level: Swiss-Prot protein existence level 1. Toxic component of a toxin-immunity protein module, which functions as a cellular contact-dependent growth inhibition (CDI) system. CDI modules allow bacteria to communicate with and inhibit the growth of closely related neighboring bacteria in a contact-dependent fashion. Bacteria that have this module inhibit or kill bacteria without it, giving them a growth advantage. Probably specifically inhibited by cognate immunity protein DddI (Probable). The C-terminal 163 residue fragment has double-stranded DN
  16360..16384   -  protein_bind   attB2: mutant version of attB; recombination site for the Gateway® BP reaction BP Clonase™
  16455..16614   +  polyA_signal   CaMV poly(A) signal (fragment): cauliflower mosaic virus polyadenylation signal
>Addgene plasmid #210836 | mTALEAD 16S rRNA-1131T10C | addgene full sequence | sequence record 417222 | Addgene NGS Result
GGCCCTCTAGAGGATCCCCGGCACCCTACTTAGATCAACACATAAAAGTTAGTAAGTGAAGAACCACAAC
AACAACACTAGATTCATCTTCAAGTGTATGTAGGTATAGTAACATGAACAAGAACAGACTCAAGTACAAG
ATCGCATACGAAAATGGAAATGGCAATGTCACTTCCACATAATCAAACACGAATCCTCATATCAACAAGG
CCTGAGATTCTAACTAGCTCATAACAACTTAGCCAATAGTTACTTGAGACTACCAAATGTATGTAGAACT
AAAGACTAAGGGACAGAGAGTTCGTCTAAACAGGTGAATCTAGTCGTTGTTATCTAATAAACAATTCAGC
CCCAAATGCAGAACACACATAGAGCTCTCTATTGATTCAAATTACGATCTGATACTGATAACGTCTAGAT
TTTTAGGGTTAAAGCAATCAATCACCTGACGATTCAAGGTGGTTGGATCATGACGATTCCAGAAAACATC
AAGCAAGCTCTCAAAGCTACACTCTTTGGGATCATACTGAACTCTAACAACCTCGTTATGTCCCGTAGTG
CCAGTACAGACATCCTCGTAACTCGGATTGTGCACGATGCCATGGCTATACCCAACCTCGGTCTTGGTCA
CACCAGGAACTCTCTGGTAAGCTAGCTCCACTCCCCAGAAACAACCGGCGCCAAATTGCGCGAATTGCTG
ACCTGAAGACGGAACATCATCGTCGGGTCCTTGGGCGATTGCGGCGGAAGATGGGTCAGCTTGGGCTTGA
GGACGAGACCCGAATCCGAGTCTGTTGAAAAGGTTGTTCATTGGGGATTTGTATACGGAGATTGGTCGTC
GAGAGGTTTGAGGGAAAGGACAAATGGGTTTGGCTCTGGAGAAAGAGAGTGCGGCTTTAGAGAGAGAATT
GAGAGGTTTAGAGAGAGATGCGGCGGCGATGAGCGGAGGAGAGACGACGAGGACCTGCATTATCAAAGCA
GTGACGTGGTGAAATTTGGAACTTTTAAGAGGCAGATAGATTTATTATTTGTATCCATTTTCTTCATTGT
TCTAGAATGTCGCGGAACAAATTTTAAAACTAAATCCTAAATTTTTCTAATTTTGTTGCCAATAGTGGAT
ATGTGGGCCGTATAGAAGGAATCTATTGAAGGCCCAAACCCATACTGACGAGCCCAAAGGTTCGTTTTGC
GTTTTATGTTTCGGTTCGATGCCAACGCCACATTCTGAGCTAGGCAAAAAACAAACGTGTCTTTGAATAG
ACTCCTCTCGTTAACACATGCAGCGGCTGCATGGTGACGCCATTAACACGTGGCCTACAATTGCATGATG
TCTCCATTGACACGTGACTTCTCGTCTCCTTTCTTAATATATCTAACAAACACTCCTACCTCTTCCAAAA
TATATACACATCTTTTTGATCAATCTCTCATTCAAAATCTCATTCTCTCTAGTAAACAAGAACAAAAAAA
TGGCGGATACAGCTAGAGGAACCCATCACGATATCATCGGCAGAGACCAGTACCCGATGATGGGCCGAGA
CCGAGACCAGTACCAGATGTCCGGACGAGGATCTGACTACTCCAAGTCTAGGCAGATTGCTAAAGCTGCA
ACTGCTGTCACAGCTGGTGGTTCCCTCCTTGTTCTCTCCAGCCTTACCCTTGTTGGAACTGTCATAGCTT
TGACTGTTGCAACACCTCTGCTCGTTATCTTCAGCCCAATCCTTGTCCCGGCTCTCATCACAGTTGCACT
CCTCATCACCGGTTTTCTTTCCTCTGGAGGGTTTGGCATTGCCGCTATAACCGTTTTCTCTTGGATTTAC
AAGTAAGCACACATTTATCATCTTACTTCATAATTTTGTGCAATATGTGCATGCATGTGTTGAGCCAGTA
GCTTTGGATCAATTTTTTTGGTCGAATAACAAATGTAACAATAAGAAATTGCAAATTCTAGGGAACATTT
GGTTAACTAAATACGAAATTTGACCTAGCTAGCTTGAATGTGTCTGTGTATATCATCTATATAGGTAAAA
TGCTTGGTATGATACCTATTGATTGTGAATAGGTACGCAACGGGAGAGCACCCACAGGGATCAGACAAGT
TGGACAGTGCAAGGATGAAGTTGGGAAGCAAAGCTCAGGATCTGAAAGACAGAGCTCAGTACTACGGACA
GCAACATACTGGTGGGGAACATGACCGTGACCGTACTCGTGGTGGCCAGCACACTACTCAAGGGTGGGCG
CGCCGACCCAGCTTTCTTGTACAAAGTGGTGATATCCCGCGGATGGTGAGCAAGGGCGAGGAGCTGTTCA
CCGGGGTGGTGCCCATCCTGGTCGAGCTGGACGGCGACGTAAACGGCCACAAGTTCAGCGTGTCCGGCGA
GGGCGAGGGCGATGCCACCTACGGCAAGCTGACCCTGAAGTTCATCTGCACCACCGGCAAGCTGCCCGTG
CCCTGGCCCACCCTCGTGACCACCCTGACCTACGGCGTGCAGTGCTTCAGCCGCTACCCCGACCACATGA
AGCAGCACGACTTCTTCAAGTCCGCCATGCCCGAAGGCTACGTCCAGGAGCGCACCATCTTCTTCAAGGA
CGACGGCAACTACAAGACCCGCGCCGAGGTGAAGTTCGAGGGCGACACCCTGGTGAACCGCATCGAGCTG
AAGGGCATCGACTTCAAGGAGGACGGCAACATCCTGGGGCACAAGCTGGAGTACAACTACAACAGCCACA
ACGTCTATATCATGGCCGACAAGCAGAAGAACGGCATCAAGGTGAACTTCAAGATCCGCCACAACATCGA
GGACGGCAGCGTGCAGCTCGCCGACCACTACCAGCAGAACACCCCCATCGGCGACGGCCCCGTGCTGCTG
CCCGACAACCACTACCTGAGCACCCAGTCCGCCCTGAGCAAAGACCCCAACGAGAAGCGCGATCACATGG
TCCTGCTGGAGTTCGTGACCGCCGCCGGGATCACTCTCGGCATGGACGAGCTGTACGAACCCGGCATGTT
ACGTCCTGTAGAAACCCCAACCCGTGAAATCAAAAAACTCGACGGCCTGTGGGCATTCAGTCTGGATCGC
GACCGCAAACCGAAGTCGGCGGCTTTTCTGCTGCAAAAACGCTGGACTGGCATGAACTTCGGTGAAAAAC
CGCAGCAGGGAGGCAAACAATGACCATGGCGGCCGGGAGGGCCATGCTAGAGTCCGCAAAAATCACCAGT
CTCTCTCTACAAATCTATCTCTCTCTATTTTTCTCCAGAATAATGTGTGAGTAGTTCCCAGATAAGGGAA
TTAGGGTTCTTATAGGGTTTCGCTCATGTGTTGAGCATATAAGAAACCCTTAGTATGTATTTGTATTTGT
AAAATACTTCTATCAATAAAATTTCTAATTCCTAAAACCAAAATCCAGTGACCTGCAGGCATGCGACCTC
GAATTATCGATCATGAGCGGAGAATTAAGGGAGTCACGTTATGACCCCCGCCGATGACGCGGGACAAGCC
GTTTTACGTTTGGAACTGACAGAACCGCAACGTTGAAGGAGCCACTGAGCCGCGGGTTTCTGGAGTTTAA
TGAGCTAAGCACATACGTCAGAAACCATTATTGCGCGTTCAAAAGTCGCCTAAGGTCACTATCAGCTAGC
AAATATTTCTTGTCAAAAATGCTCCACTGACGTTCCATAAATTCCCCTCGGTATCCAATTAGAGTCTCAT
ATTCACTCTCAACTCGATCGAGGCATGATTGAACAAGATGGATTGCACGCAGGTTCTCCGGCCGCTTGGG
TGGAGAGGCTATTCGGCTATGACTGGGCACAACAGACAATCGGCTGCTCTGATGCCGCCGTGTTCCGGCT
GTCAGCGCAGGGGCGCCCGGTTCTTTTTGTCAAGACCGACCTGTCCGGTGCCCTGAATGAACTCCAAGAC
GAGGCAGCGCGGCTATCGTGGCTGGCCACGACGGGCGTTCCTTGCGCAGCTGTGCTCGACGTTGTCACTG
AAGCGGGAAGGGACTGGCTGCTATTGGGCGAAGTGCCGGGGCAGGATCTCCTGTCATCTCACCTTGCTCC
TGCCGAGAAAGTATCCATCATGGCTGATGCAATGCGGCGGCTGCATACGCTTGATCCGGCTACCTGCCCA
TTCGACCACCAAGCGAAACATCGCATCGAGCGAGCACGTACTCGGATGGAAGCCGGTCTTGTCGATCAGG
ATGATCTGGACGAAGAGCATCAGGGGCTCGCGCCAGCCGAACTGTTCGCCAGGCTCAAGGCGCGGATGCC
CGACGGCGAGGATCTCGTCGTGACCCACGGCGATGCCTGCTTGCCGAATATCATGGTGGAAAATGGCCGC
TTTTCTGGATTCATCGACTGTGGCCGGCTGGGTGTGGCGGACCGCTATCAGGACATAGCGTTGGCTACCC
GTGATATTGCTGAAGAGCTTGGCGGCGAATGGGCTGACCGCTTCCTCGTGCTTTACGGTATCGCCGCTCC
CGATTCGCAGCGCATCGCCTTCTATCGCCTTCTTGACGAGTTCTTCTGAGCGGGACTCTGGGGTTCGGAC
TCTAGCTAGAGTCAAGCAGATCGTTCAAACATTTGGCAATAAAGTTTCTTAAGATTGAATCCTGTTGCCG
GTCTTGCGATGATTATCATATAATTTCTGTTGAATTACGTTAAGCATGTAATAATTAACATGTAATGCAT
GACGTTATTTATGAGATGGGTTTTTATGATTAGAGTCCCGCAATTATACATTTAATACGCGATAGAAAAC
AAAATATAGCGCGCAAACTAGGATAAATTATCGCGCGCGGTGTCATCTATGTTACTAGATCGACCGGCAT
GCAAGCTGATAATTCAATTCGGCGTTAATTCAGTACATTAAAAACGTCCGCAATGTGTTATTAAGTTGTC
TAAGCGTCAATTTGTTTACACCACAATATATCCTGCCACCAGCCAGCCAACAGCTCCCCGACCGGCAGCT
CGGCACAAAATCACCACTCGATACAGGCAGCCCATCAGTCCGGGACGGCGTCAGCGGGAGAGCCGTTGTA
AGGCGGCAGACTTTGCTCATGTTACCGATGCTATTCGGAAGAACGGCAACTAAGCTGCCGGGTTTGAAAC
ACGGATGATCTCGCGGAGGGTAGCATGTTGATTGTAACGATGACAGAGCGTTGCTGCCTGTGATCAATTC
GGGCACGAACCCAGTGGACATAAGCCTGTTCGGTTCGTAAGCTGTAATGCAAGTAGCGTATGCGCTCACG
CAACTGGTCCAGAACCTTGACCGAACGCAGCGGTGGTAACGGCGCAGTGGCGGTTTTCATGGCTTGTTAT
GACTGTTTTTTTGGGGTACAGTCTATGCCTCGGGCATCCAAGCAGCAAGCGCGTTACGCCGTGGGTCGAT
GTTTGATGTTATGGAGCAGCAACGATGTTACGCAGCAGGGCAGTCGCCCTAAAACAAAGTTAAACATCAT
GGGGGAAGCGGTGATCGCCGAAGTATCGACTCAACTATCAGAGGTAGTTGGCGTCATCGAGCGCCATCTC
GAACCGACGTTGCTGGCCGTACATTTGTACGGCTCCGCAGTGGATGGCGGCCTGAAGCCACACAGTGATA
TTGATTTGCTGGTTACGGTGACCGTAAGGCTTGATGAAACAACGCGGCGAGCTTTGATCAACGACCTTTT
GGAAACTTCGGCTTCCCCTGGAGAGAGCGAGATTCTCCGCGCTGTAGAAGTCACCATTGTTGTGCACGAC
GACATCATTCCGTGGCGTTATCCAGCTAAGCGCGAACTGCAATTTGGAGAATGGCAGCGCAATGACATTC
TTGCAGGTATCTTCGAGCCAGCCACGATCGACATTGATCTGGCTATCTTGCTGACAAAAGCAAGAGAACA
TAGCGTTGCCTTGGTAGGTCCAGCGGCGGAGGAACTCTTTGATCCGGTTCCTGAACAGGATCTATTTGAG
GCGCTAAATGAAACCTTAACGCTATGGAACTCGCCGCCCGACTGGGCTGGCGATGAGCGAAATGTAGTGC
TTACGTTGTCCCGCATTTGGTACAGCGCAGTAACCGGCAAAATCGCGCCGAAGGATGTCGCTGCCGACTG
GGCAATGGAGCGCCTGCCGGCCCAGTATCAGCCCGTCATACTTGAAGCTAGACAGGCTTATCTTGGACAA
GAAGAAGATCGCTTGGCCTCGCGCGCAGATCAGTTGGAAGAATTTGTCCACTACGTGAAAGGCGAGATCA
CCAAGGTAGTCGGCAAATAATGTCTAGCTAGAAATTCGTTCAAGCCGACGCCGCTTCGCGGCGCGGCTTA
ACTCAAGCGTTAGATGCACTAAGCACATAATTGCTCACAGCCAAACTATCAGGTCAAGTCTGCTTTTATT
ATTTTTAAGCGTGCATAATAAGCCCTACACAAATTGGGAGATATATCATGCATGACCAAAATCCCTTAAC
GTGAGTTTTCGTTCCACTGAGCGTCAGACCCCGTAGAAAAGATCAAAGGATCTTCTTGAGATCCTTTTTT
TCTGCGCGTAATCTGCTGCTTGCAAACAAAAAAACCACCGCTACCAGCGGTGGTTTGTTTGCCGGATCAA
GAGCTACCAACTCTTTTTCCGAAGGTAACTGGCTTCAGCAGAGCGCAGATACCAAATACTGTCCTTCTAG
TGTAGCCGTAGTTAGGCCACCACTTCAAGAACTCTGTAGCACCGCCTACATACCTCGCTCTGCTAATCCT
GTTACCAGTGGCTGCTGCCAGTGGCGATAAGTCGTGTCTTACCGGGTTGGACTCAAGACGATAGTTACCG
GATAAGGCGCAGCGGTCGGGCTGAACGGGGGGTTCGTGCACACAGCCCAGCTTGGAGCGAACGACCTACA
CCGAACTGAGATACCTACAGCGTGAGCTATGAGAAAGCGCCACGCTTCCCGAAGGGAGAAAGGCGGACAG
GTATCCGGTAAGCGGCAGGGTCGGAACAGGAGAGCGCACGAGGGAGCTTCCAGGGGGAAACGCCTGGTAT
CTTTATAGTCCTGTCGGGTTTCGCCACCTCTGACTTGAGCGTCGATTTTTGTGATGCTCGTCAGGGGGGC
GGAGCCTATGGAAAAACGCCAGCAACGCGGCCTTTTTACGGTTCCTGGCCTTTTGCTGGCCTTTTGCTCA
CATGTTCTTTCCTGCGTTATCCCCTGATTCTGTGGATAACCGTATTACCGCCTTTGAGTGAGCTGATACC
GCTCGCCGCAGCCGAACGACCGAGCGCAGCGAGTCAGTGAGCGAGGAAGCGGAAGAGCGCCTGATGCGGT
ATTTTCTCCTTACGCATCTGTGCGGTATTTCACACCGCATATGGTGCACTCTCAGTACAATCTGCTCTGA
TGCCGCATAGTTAAGCCAGTATACACTCCGCTATCGCTACGTGACTGGGTCATGGCTGCGCCCCGACACC
CGCCAACACCCGCTGACGCGCCCTGACGGGCTTGTCTGCTCCCGGCATCCGCTTACAGACAAGCTGTGAC
CGTCTCCGGGAGCTGCATGTGTCAGAGGTTTTCACCGTCATCACCGAAACGCGCGAGGCAGGGTGCCTTG
ATGTGGGCGCCGGCGGTCGAGTGGCGACGGCGCGGCTTGTCCGCGCCCTGGTAGATTGCCTGGCCGTAGG
CCAGCCATTTTTGAGCGGCCAGCGGCCGCGATAGGCCGACGCGAAGCGGCGGGGCGTAGGGAGCGCAGCG
ACCGAAGGGTAGGCGCTTTTTGCAGCTCTTCGGCTGTGCGCTGGCCAGACAGTTATGCACAGGCCAGGCG
GGTTTTAAGAGTTTTAATAAGTTTTAAAGAGTTTTAGGCGGAAAAATCGCCTTTTTTCTCTTTTATATCA
GTCACTTACATGTGTGACCGGTTCCCAATGTACGGCTTTGGGTTCCCAATGTACGGGTTCCGGTTCCCAA
TGTACGGCTTTGGGTTCCCAATGTACGTGCTATCCACAGGAAAGAGACCTTTTCGACCTTTTTCCCCTGC
TAGGGCAATTTGCCCTAGCATCTGCTCCGTACATTAGGAACCGGCGGATGCTTCGCCCTCGATCAGGTTG
CGGTAGCGCATGACTAGGATCGGGCCAGCCTGCCCCGCCTCCTCCTTCAAATCGTACTCCGGCAGGTCAT
TTGACCCGATCAGCTTGCGCACGGTGAAACAGAACTTCTTGAACTCTCCGGCGCTGCCACTGCGTTCGTA
GATCGTCTTGAACAACCATCTGGCTTCTGCCTTGCCTGCGGCGCGGCGTGCCAGGCGGTAGAGAAAACGG
CCGATGCCGGGATCGATCAAAAAGTAATCGGGGTGAACCGTCAGCACGTCCGGGTTCTTGCCTTCTGTGA
TCTCGCGGTACATCCAATCAGCTAGCTCGATCTCGATGTACTCCGGCCGCCCGGTTTCGCTCTTTACGAT
CTTGTAGCGGCTAATCAAGGCTTCACCCTCGGATACCGTCACCAGGCGGCCGTTCTTGGCCTTCTTCGTA
CGCTGCATGGCAACGTGCGTGGTGTTTAACCGAATGCAGGTTTCTACCAGGTCGTCTTTCTGCTTTCCGC
CATCGGCTCGCCGGCAGAACTTGAGTACGTCCGCAACGTGTGGACGGAACACGCGGCCGGGCTTGTCTCC
CTTCCCTTCCCGGTATCGGTTCATGGATTCGGTTAGATGGGAAACCGCCATCAGTACCAGGTCGTAATCC
CACACACTGGCCATGCCGGCCGGCCCTGCGGAAACCTCTACGTGCCCGTCTGGAAGCTCGTAGCGGATCA
CCTCGCCAGCTCGTCGGTCACGCTTCGACAGACGGAAAACGGCCACGTCCATGATGCTGCGACTATCGCG
GGTGCCCACGTCATAGAGCATCGGAACGAAAAAATCTGGTTGCTCGTCGCCCTTGGGCGGCTTCCTAATC
GACGGCGCACCGGCTGCCGGCGGTTGCCGGGATTCTTTGCGGATTCGATCAGCGGCCGCTTGCCACGATT
CACCGGGGCGTGCTTCTGCCTCGATGCGTTGCCGCTGGGCGGCCTGCGCGGCCTTCAACTTCTCCACCAG
GTCATCACCCAGCGCCGCGCCGATTTGTACCGGGCCGGATGGTTTGCGACCGCTCACGCCGATTCCTCGG
GCTTGGGGGTTCCAGTGCCATTGCAGGGCCGGCAGACAACCCAGCCGCTTACGCCTGGCCAACCGCCCGT
TCCTCCACACATGGGGCATTCCACGGCGTCGGTGCCTGGTTGTTCTTGATTTTCCATGCCGCCTCCTTTA
GCCGCTAAAATTCATCTACTCATTTATTCATTTGCTCATTTACTCTGGTAGCTGCGCGATGTATTCAGAT
AGCAGCTCGGTAATGGTCTTGCCTTGGCGTACCGCGTACATCTTCAGCTTGGTGTGATCCTCCGCCGGCA
ACTGAAAGTTGACCCGCTTCATGGCTGGCGTGTCTGCCAGGCTGGCCAACGTTGCAGCCTTGCTGCTGCG
TGCGCTCGGACGGCCGGCACTTAGCGTGTTTGTGCTTTTGCTCATTTTCTCTTTACCTCATTAACTCAAA
TGAGTTTTGATTTAATTTCAGCGGCCAGCGCCTGGACCTCGCGGGCAGCATCGCCCTCGGGTTCTGATTC
AAGAACGGTTGTGCCGGCGGCGGCAGTGCCTGGGTAGCTCACGCGCTGCGTGATACGGGACTCAAGAATG
GGCAGCTCGTACCCGGCCAGCGCCTCGGCAACCTCACCGCCGATGCGCGTGCCTTTGATCGCCCGCGACA
CGACAAAGGCCGCTTGTAGCCTTCCATCCGTGACCTCAATGCGCTGCTTAACCAGCTCCACCAGGTCGGC
GGTGGCCCATATGTCGTAAGGGCTTGGCTGCACCGGAATCAGCACGAAGTCGGCTGCCTTGATCGCGGAC
ACAGCCAAGTCCGCCGCCTGGGGCGCTCCGTCGATCACTACGAAGTCGCGCCGGCCGATGGCCTTCACGT
CGCGGTCAATCGTCGGGCGGTCGATGCCGACAACGGTTAGCGGTTGATCTTCCCGCACGGCCGCCCAATC
GCGGGCACTGCCCTGGGGATCGGAATCGACTAACAGAACATCGGCCCCGGCGAGTTGCAGGGCGCGGGCT
AGATGGGTTGCGATGGTCGTCTTGCCTGACCCGCCTTTCTGGTTAAGTACAGCGATAACCTTCATGCGTT
CCCCTTGCGTATTTGTTTATTTACTCATCGCATCATATACGCAGCGACCGCATGACGCAAGCTGTTTTAC
TCAAATACACATCACCTTTTTAGACGGCGGCGCTCGGTTTCTTCAGCGGCCAAGCTGGCCGGCCAGGCCG
CCAGCTTGGCATCAGACAAACCGGCCAGGATTTCATGCAGCCGCACGGTTGAGACGTGCGCGGGCGGCTC
GAACACGTACCCGGCCGCGATCATCTCCGCCTCGATCTCTTCGGTAATGAAAAACGGTTCGTCCTGGCCG
TCCTGGTGCGGTTTCATGCTTGTTCCTCTTGGCGTTCATTCTCGGCGGCCGCCAGGGCGTCGGCCTCGGT
CAATGCGTCCTCACGGAAGGCACCGCGCCGCCTGGCCTCGGTGGGCGTCACTTCCTCGCTGCGCTCAAGT
GCGCGGTACAGGGTCGAGCGATGCACGCCAAGCAGTGCAGCCGCCTCTTTCACGGTGCGGCCTTCCTGGT
CGATCAGCTCGCGGGCGTGCGCGATCTGTGCCGGGGTGAGGGTAGGGCGGGGGCCAAACTTCACGCCTCG
GGCCTTGGCGGCCTCGCGCCCGCTCCGGGTGCGGTCGATGATTAGGGAACGCTCGAACTCGGCAATGCCG
GCGAACACGGTCAACACCATGCGGCCGGCCGGCGTGGTGGTGTCGGCCCACGGCTCTGCCAGGCTACGCA
GGCCCGCGCCGGCCTCCTGGATGCGCTCGGCAATGTCCAGTAGGTCGCGGGTGCTGCGGGCCAGGCGGTC
TAGCCTGGTCACTGTCACAACGTCGCCAGGGCGTAGGTGGTCAAGCATCCTGGCCAGCTCCGGGCGGTCG
CGCCTGGTGCCGGTGATCTTCTCGGAAAACAGCTTGGTGCAGCCGGCCGCGTGCAGTTCGGCCCGTTGGT
TGGTCAAGTCCTGGTCGTCGGTGCTGACGCGGGCATAGCCCAGCAGGCCAGCGGCGGCGCTCTTGTTCAT
GGCGTAATGTCTCCGGTTCTAGTCGCAAGTATTCTACTTTATGCGACTAAAACACGCGACAAGAAAACGC
CAGGAAAAGGGCAGGGCGGCAGCCTGTCGCGTAACTTAGGACTTGTGCGACATGTCGTTTTCAGAAGACG
GCTGCACTGAACGTCAGAAGCCGACTGCACTATAGCAGCGGAGGGGTTGGATCAAAGTACTTTAAAGTAC
TTTAAAGTACTTTAAAGTACTTTGATCCCGAGGGGAACCCTGTGGTTGGCATGCACATACAAATGGACGA
ACGGATAAACCTTTTCACGCCCTTTTAAATATCCGATTATTCTAATAAACGCTCTTTTCTCTTAGGTTTA
CCCGCCAATATATCCTGTCAAACACTGATAGTTTAAACTGAAGGCGGGAAACGACAATCTGATCCAAGCT
CAAGCTAAGCTCTCAACTTTTGATTCGCTATTTGCAGTGCACCTGTGGCGTTCATCACATCTTTTGTGAC
ACTGTTTGCACTGGTCATTGCTATTACAAAGGACCTTCCTGATGTTGAAGGAGATCGAAAGTAAGTAACT
GCACGCATAACCATTTTCTTTCCGCTCTTTGGCTCAATCCATTTGACAGTCAAAGACAATGTTTAACCAG
CTCCGTTTGATATATTGTCTTTATGTGTTTGTTCAAGCATGTTTAGTTAATCATGCCTTTGATTGATCTT
GAATAGGTTCCAAATATCAACCCTGGCAACAAAACTTGGAGTGAGAAACATTGCATTCCTCGGTTCTGGA
CTTCTGCTAGTAAATTATGTTTCAGCCATATCACTAGCTTTCTACATGCCTCAGGTGAATTCATCTATTT
CCGTCTTAACTATTTCGGTTAATTAAAGCACGAACACCATTACTGCATGTAGAAGCTTGATAAACTATCG
CCACCAATTTATTTTTGTTGCGATATTGTTACTTTCCTCAGTATGCAGCTTTGAAAAGACCAACCCTCTT
ATCCTTTAACAATGAACAGGTTTTTAGAGGTAGCTTGATGATTCCTGCACATGTGATCTTGGCTTCAGGC
TTAATTTTCCAGGTAAAGCATTATGAGATACTCTTATATCTCTTACATACTTTTGAGATAATGCACAAGA
ACTTCATAACTATATGCTTTAGTTTCTGCATTTGACACTGCCAAATTCATTAATCTCTAATATCTTTGTT
GTTGATCTTTGGTAGACATGGGTACTAGAAAAAGCAAACTACACCAAGGTAAAATACTTTTGTACAAACA
TAAACTCGTTATCACGGAACATCAATGGAGTGTATATCTAACGGAGTGTAGAAACATTTGATTATTGCAG
GAAGCTATCTCAGGATATTATCGGTTTATATGGAATCTCTTCTACGCAGAGTATCTGTTATTCCCCTTCC
TCTAGCTTTCAATTTCATGGTGAGGATATGCAGTTTTCTTTGTATATCATTCTTCTTCTTCTTTGTAGCT
TGGAGTCAAAATCGGTTCCTTCATGTACATACATCAAGGATATGTCCTTCTGAATTTTTATATCTTGCAA
TAAAAATGCTTGTACCAATTGAAACACCAGCTTTTTGAGTTCTATGATCACTGACTTGGTTCTAACCAAA
AAAAAAAAAATGTTTAATTTACATATCTAAAAGTAGGTTTAGGGAAACCTAAACAGTAAAATATTTGTAT
ATTATTCGAATTTCACTCATCATAAAAACTTAAATTGCACCATAAAATTTTGTTTTACTATTAATGATGT
AATTTGTGTAACTTAAGATAAAAATAATATTCCGTAAGTTAACCGGCTAAAACCACGTATAAACCAGGGA
ACCTGTTAAACCGGTTCTTTACTGGATAAAGAAATGAAAGCCCATGTAGACAGCTCCATTAGAGCCCAAA
CCCTAAATTTCTCATCTATATAAAAGGAGTGACATTAGGGTTTTTGTTCGTCCTCTTAAAGCTTCTCGTT
TTCTCTGCCGTCTCTCTCATTCGCGCGACGCAAACGATCTTCAGGTGATCTTCTTTCTCCAAATCCTCTC
TCATAACTCTGATTTCGTACTTGTGTATTTGAGCTCACGCTCTGTTTCTCTCACCACAGCCATGGATTCA
CAGCTAGTCTTGTCTCTGAAGCTGAATCCAAGCTTCACTCCTCTTTCTCCTCTCTTCCCTTTCACTCCAT
GTTCTTCTTTTTCGCCGTCGCTCCGGTTTTCTTCTTGCTACTCCCGCCGCCTCTATTCTCCGGTTACCGT
CTACGCCGCGAAGGCTAGTGATATCACAAGTTTGTACAAAAAAGCAGGCTTTTACCCATACGATGTTCCA
GATTACGCTGATATCGCCGATCTACGCACGCTCGGCTACAGCCAGCAGCAACAGGAGAAGATCAAACCGA
AGGTTCGTTCGACAGTGGCGCAGCACCACGAGGCACTGGTCGGCCACGGGTTTACACACGCGCACATCGT
TGCGTTAAGCCAACACCCGGCAGCGTTAGGGACCGTCGCTGTCAAGTATCAGGACATGATCGCAGCGTTG
CCAGAGGCGACACACGAAGCGATCGTTGGCGTCGGCAAACAGTGGTCCGGCGCACGCGCTCTGGAGGCCT
TGCTCACGGTGGCGGGAGAGTTGAGAGGTCCACCGTTACAGTTGGACACAGGCCAACTTCTCAAGATTGC
AAAACGTGGCGGCGTGACCGCAGTGGAGGCAGTGCATGCATGGCGCAATGCACTGACGGGTGCCCCGCTC
AACCTGACCCCAGACCAAGTTGTCGCGATTGCAAGCAACAACGGAGGCAAACAAGCCTTAGAAACAGTCC
AGAGATTGTTGCCGGTGCTGTGCCAAGACCACGGCCTGACCCCGGAACAGGTGGTTGCAATCGCGTCACA
CGATGGGGGAAAGCAGGCCCTAGAAACCGTTCAGCGACTCCTGCCCGTCCTGTGCCAGGCCCACGGCCTG
ACCCCGGACCAGGTGGTTGCAATCGCGTCACACGATGGGGGAAAGCAGGCCCTAGAAACCGTTCAGCGAC
TCCTGCCCGTCCTGTGCCAGGCCCACGGCCTGACCCCAGCCCAAGTTGTCGCGATTGCAAGCAACAACGG
AGGCAAACAAGCCTTAGAAACAGTCCAGAGATTGTTGCCGGTGCTGTGCCAAGACCACGGCCTGACCCCA
GACCAAGTTGTCGCGATTGCAAGCAACAACGGAGGCAAACAAGCCTTAGAAACAGTCCAGAGATTGTTGC
CGGTGCTGTGCCAAGACCACGGCCTGACCCCCGAACAGGTTGTCGCTATTGCTAGTAACGGCGGAGGCAA
ACAGGCGCTGGAAACAGTTCAGCGCCTCTTGCCGGTCTTGTGTCAGGCCCACGGCCTGACCCCAGACCAA
GTTGTCGCGATTGCAAGCAACAACGGAGGCAAACAAGCCTTAGAAACAGTCCAGAGATTGTTGCCTGTGC
TGTGCCAAGCCCACGGCCTGACCCCAGCCCAGGTTGTGGCCATCGCCAGCAACATAGGTGGCAAGCAGGC
CCTCGAAACCGTCCAGAGACTGTTACCGGTTCTCTGCCAGGACCACGGCCTGACCCCCGACCAGGTTGTC
GCTATTGCTAGTAACGGCGGAGGCAAACAGGCGCTGGAAACAGTTCAGCGCCTCTTGCCGGTCTTGTGTC
AGGACCACGGCCTGACCCCAGAACAGGTTGTGGCCATCGCCAGCAACATAGGTGGCAAGCAGGCCCTCGA
AACCGTCCAGAGACTGTTACCGGTTCTCTGCCAGGCCCACGGCCTGACCCCAGACCAGGTTGTGGCCATC
GCCAGCAACATAGGTGGCAAGCAGGCCCTCGAAACCGTCCAGAGACTGTTACCGGTTCTCTGCCAGGCCC
ACGGCCTGACCCCAGCCCAAGTTGTCGCGATTGCAAGCAACAACGGAGGCAAACAAGCCTTAGAAACAGT
CCAGAGATTGTTGCCGGTGCTGTGCCAAGACCACGGCCTGACCCCGGACCAGGTGGTTGCAATCGCGTCA
CACGATGGGGGAAAGCAGGCCCTAGAAACCGTTCAGCGACTCCTGCCCGTCCTGTGCCAGGACCACGGCC
TGACCCCTGAGCAGGTAGTGGCTATTGCATCCCACGACGGGGGCAGACCCGCACTGGAGTCAATTGTTGC
CCAGTTATCTCGCCCTGATCCGGCGTTGGCCGCGTTGACCAACGACCACCTCGTCGCCTTGGCCTGCCTC
GGCGGGCGTCCTGCGCTGGATGCAGTGAAAAAGGGATTGGGGGGGTCTGGATCGTATGCTTTAGGACCGT
ATCAGATCTCAAGTGAAGTCGAGTTTTCGCATGAGTACTGGATGAGACATGCGTTGACGTTAGCCAAACG
TGCAAGAGATGAGAGAGAAGTACCTGTTGGAGCTGTGTTGGTCCTCAACAATCGCGTAATTGGAGAAGGC
TGGAATAGAGCCATAGGTCTTCACGATCCAACAGCCCATGCAGAGATCATGGCTCTCAGACAAGGAGGTC
TTGTTATGCAGAATTACCGTCTGATAGATGCAACGTTGTATGTGACCTTTGAGCCTTGTGTTATGTGTGC
AGGCGCGATGATCCACTCTCGGATTGGACGTGTAGTATTTGGAGTGCGAAACAGCAAAAGGGGTGCTGCT
GGTTCTCTGATGAATGTCCTTAACTATCCGGGTATGAACCATAGGGTGGAAATCACAGAGGGCATTCTAG
CTGACGAATGTGCTGCTTTGCTTTGCGACTTCTACCGAATGCCTAGACAGGTGTTCAATGCACAGAAGAA
AGCGCAAAGCTCGATCAACCTCGTTGGATCAGGGTCTTATGCTCTTGGACCCTATCAGATTTCAGCGCCT
CAATTACCGGCTTATAATGGGCAAACAGTTGGAACCTTCTACTATGTCAACGATGCTGGTGGTCTTGAGA
GTAAGGTGTTTTCATCAGGAGGTCCAACTCCATACCCAAACTACGCTAATGCAGGGCATGTTGCAGGACA
ATCTGCTTTGTTCATGAGGGATAATGGGATAAGTGAAGGGCTAGTCTTCCACAACAATCCGGAAGGAACT
TGCGGTTTTTGCGTGAACATGACTGAAACTCTCTTACCTGAGAATGCCAAGATGACTGTTGTTCCTCCAG
AAGGCGCTATTCCCGTTAAACGGGGAGCAACTGGTGAGACAAAGGTTTTTACCGGCAACTCCAATTCCCC
AAAATCTCCTACAAAGGGAGGTTGTTGATAACTCGAGCGATCCTCTAGAACCCAGCTTTCTTGTACAAAG
TGGTGATATCCCGCGGCCATGCTAGAGTCCGCAAAAATCACCAGTCTCTCTCTACAAATCTATCTCTCTC
TATTTTTCTCCAGAATAATGTGTGAGTAGTTCCCAGATAAGGGAATTAGGGTTCTTATAGGGTTTCGCTC
ATGTGTTGAGCATATAAGAAACCCTTAGTATGTATTTGTATTTGTAAAATACTTCTATCAATAAAATTTC
TAATTCCTAAAACCAAAATCCAGTGACCTGCAGGCATGCGACGTCG
